>Addgene plasmid #30748 | pBS-F3-TAG | depositor partial sequence | sequence record 14114 | Author sequence
GGTACCCGCCCATATGCTTGCCCTGTCGAGTCCTGCGATCGCCGCTTTTCTCGCTCGGATGAGCTTACCC
GCCATATCCGCATCCATACCGGTCAGAAGCCCTTCCAGTGTCGAATCTGTATGCGTAACTTCAGTCGTAG
TGACCACCTTACCACCCACATCCGCACCCACACAGGCGAGAAGCCTTTTGCATGCGACATCTGCGGCAGG
AAGTTCGCGCGTTCTGACAACCTGACCAAACACACCAAGATCCACACGGGTGAGAAATAATCTAGA
