>Addgene plasmid #30748 | pBS-F3-TAG | addgene partial sequence | sequence record 36434 | T7 5'-TAATACGACTCACTATAGGG-3'
CTTGCCCTGTCGAGTCCTGCGATCGCCGCTTTTCTCGCTCGGATGAGCTTACCCGCCATATCCGCATCCA
TACCGGTCAGAAGCCCTTCCAGTGTCGAATCTGTATGCGTAACTTCAGTCGTAGTGACCACCTTACCACC
CACATCCGCACCCACACAGGCGAGAAGCCTTTTGCATGCGACATCTGCGGCAGGAAGTTCGCGCGTTCTG
ACAACCTGACCAAACACACCAAGATCCACACGGGTGAGAAATAATCTAGAGCGGCCGCCACCGCGGTGGA
GCTCCAGCTTTTGTTCCCTTTAGTGAGGGTTAATTGCGCGCTTGGCGTAATCATGGTCATAGCTGTTTCC
TGTGTGAAATTGTTATCCGCTCACAATTCCACACAACATACGAGCCGGAAGCATAAAGTGTAAAGCCTGG
GGTGCCTAATGAGTGAGCTAACTCACATTAATTGCGTTGCGCTCACTGCCCGCTTTCCAGTCGGGAAACC
TGTCGTGCCAGCTGCATTAATGAATCGGCCAACGCGCGGGGAGAGGCGGTTTGCGTATTGGGCGCTCTTC
CGCTTCCTCGCTCACTGACTCGCTGCGCTCGGTCGTTCGGCTGCGGCGAGCGGTATCAGCTCACTCAAAG
GCGGTAATACGGTTATCCACAGAATCAGGGGATAACGCAGGAAAGAACATGTGAGCAAAAGGCCAGCAAA
AGGCCAGGAACCGTAAAAAGGCCGCGTTGCTGG
