>Addgene plasmid #30748 | pBS-F3-TAG | addgene partial sequence | sequence record 37059 | lac_promoter
ATTTCACACAGGAAACAGCTATGACCATGATTACGCCAAGCGCGCAATTAACCCTCACTAAAGGGAACAA
AAGCTGGAGCTCCACCGCGGTGGCGGCCGCTCTAGATTATTTCTCACCCGTGTGGATCTTGGTGTGTTTG
GTCAGGTTGTCAGAACGCGCGAACTTCCTGCCGCAGATGTCGCATGCAAAAGGCTTCTCGCCTGTGTGGG
TGCGGATGTGGGTGGTAAGGTGGTCACTACGACTGAAGTTACGCATACAGATTCGACACTGGAAGGGCTT
CTGACCGGTATGGATGCGGATATGGCGGGTAAGCTCATCCGAGCGAGAAAAGCGGCGATCGCAGGACTCG
ACAGGGCAAGCATATGGGCGGGTACCCAATTCGCCCTATAGTGAGTCGTATTACGCGCGCTCACTGGCCG
TCGTTTTACAACGTCGTGACTGGGAAAACCCTGGCGTTACCCAACTTAATCGCCTTGCAGCACATCCCCC
TTTCGCCAGCTGGCGTAATAGCGAAGAGGCCCGCACCGATCGCCCTTCCCAACAGTTGCGCAGCCTGAAT
GGCGAATGGG
[124 nt withheld, positions 571-694]
CGCCGGCTTTCCCCGTCAAGCT
