[The description below was written by a language model from this plasmid's Addgene catalogue record.]
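Description:
pBS-F3-TAG is a small bacterial cloning plasmid built on the pBlueScript II SK(+) backbone (about 2.9 kb without insert). It is maintained in E. coli as a high-copy plasmid under ampicillin selection. As a pBluescript-type phagemid, the backbone would ordinarily supply a pUC-type origin, an f1 origin and a lacZα multiple cloning site flanked by T7 and T3 promoters. No feature table accompanies this record, however, so these elements are inferred from the named backbone rather than confirmed for this construct.

The payload is a 276 bp insert called "F3 TAG", placed between the KpnI and XbaI sites of the polylinker. Both sites are retained, so the fragment can be excised again as a cassette. The listed sequencing primers, T7 and T3, read across the insert from either side.

The record does not describe what the insert encodes. The associated work concerns modularly assembled zinc-finger nucleases applied in zebrafish, and the name suggests a module for the finger 3 position of a zinc-finger array that recognises the DNA triplet TAG. This reading comes from the name and the publication topic and is not stated explicitly in the record. No eukaryotic promoter, tag, reporter or nuclease domain is recorded.

The plasmid is therefore best seen as a storage and source vector for one component of an archive. The module would be subcloned and combined with other finger modules to build custom DNA-binding arrays, and the plasmid is not an expression construct in its own right.
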