Addgene plasmid #30748: pBS-F3-TAG
Depositing lab: Nathan Lawson & Scot Wolfe. Depositing organization: University of Massachusetts, Worcester. Publication: Evaluation and application of modularly assembled zinc-finger nucleases in zebrafish. Zhu C, Smith T, McNulty J, Rayla AL, Lakshmanan A, Siekmann AF, Buffardi M, Meng X, Shin J, Padmanabhan A, Cifuentes D, Giraldez AJ, Look AT, Epstein JA, Lawson ND, Wolfe SA. Development. 2011 Oct;138(20):4555-64. 10.1242/dev.066779 PubMed 21937602.
Backbone
  Vector backbone: pBlueScript II SK(+)
  Backbone size w/o insert (bp): 2877
  Vector type: Cloning vector
Growth in bacteria
  Bacterial resistance: Ampicillin, 100 μg/mL
  Growth temperature: 37°C
  Growth strain: DH5alpha
  Growth instructions: XL1Blue
  Copy number: High Copy
Gene/Insert
  Gene/Insert name: F3 TAG
  Insert size (bp): 276
  Cloning method: Restriction Enzyme; 5′ cloning site KpnI (not destroyed); 3′ cloning site XbalI (not destroyed)
  Sequencing primers: 5′ T7; 3′ T3
Terms and licenses: Academic/Nonprofit Terms; Industry Terms: Not Available to Industry
How to cite: pBS-F3-TAG was a gift from Nathan Lawson & Scot Wolfe (Addgene plasmid # 30748 ; http://n2t.net/addgene:30748 ; RRID:Addgene_30748)
